>Addgene plasmid #183639 | pBoBi-hPEN2 20A | addgene full sequence | sequence record 363126 | Addgene NGS Result
TAGTAACGCCAATAGGGACTTTCCATTGACGTCAATGGGTGGAGTATTTACGGTAAACTGCCCACTTGGC
AGTACATCAAGTGTATCATATGCCAAGTACGCCCCCTATTGACGTCAATGACGGTAAATGGCCCGCCTGG
CATTATGCCCAGTACATGACCTTATGGGACTTTCCTACTTGGCAGTACATCTACGTATTAGTCATCGCTA
TTACCATGGTGATGCGGTTTTGGCAGTACATCAATGGGCGTGGATAGCGGTTTGACTCACGGGGATTTCC
AAGTCTCCACCCCATTGACGTCAATGGGAGTTTGTTTTGGCACCAAAATCAACGGGACTTTCCAAAATGT
CGTAACAACTCCGCCCCATTGACGCAAATGGGCGGTAGGCGTGTACGGTGGGAGGTCTATATAAGCAGAG
CTCGTTTAGTGAACCGTCAGATCGCCTGGAGACGCCATCCACGCTGTTTTGACCTCCATAGAAGACACCG
ACTGAGCTCCTTAAGGTTAACGCCACCATGTACCCTTATGACGTACCTGACTATGCTGGCGCCTACCCTT
ATGACGTACCTGACTATGCTGGATACCCTTATGACGTACCTGACTATGCTGGATCTAGAGAATTCGGATC
CATGAACCTGGAGCGAGTGTCCAATGAGGAGAAATTGAACCTGTGCCGGAAGTACTACCTGGGGGGGTTT
GCTTTCCTGGCTGCTCTCGCGGCGGTCAACGCCTTCTGGTTCGCCCGAGAGGCCGCCGCTGTCCCAGCCT
ACACAGAACAGAGCCAAATCAAAGGCTATGCCGCGCGCGCAGCTGTGGCCGCCGCCTTCGCGGCGATAGT
GGCCGCCTCCGCGGCCACCATCTTCCAGATCTACCGGCCCCGCTGGGGTGCCCTTGGGGACTACCTCTCC
TTCACCATACCCCTGGGCACCCCCCTCGAGCCATGGAAGCTTGATATCTAACTGACTGAACCGGTGGTAC
CGAGGAATTAATTCGCTGTCTGCGAGGGCCAGCTGTTGGGGTGAGTACTCCCTCTCAAAAGCGGGCATGA
CTTCTGCGCTAAGATTGTCAGTTTCCAAAAACGAGGAGGATTTGATATTCACCTGGCCCGCGGTGATGCC
TTTGAGGGTGGCCGCGTCCATCTGGTCAGAAAAGACAATCTTTTTGTTGTCAAGCTTGAGGTGTGGCAGG
CTTGAGATCTGGCCATACACTTGAGTGACAATGACATCCACTTTGCCTTTCTCTCCACAGGTGTCCACTC
CCAGGTCCAACTGCAGGTCGAGCATGCATCTAGGGCGGCCAATTCCGCCGATCCTGGAAAAACATGGAGC
AATCACAAGTAGCAATACAGCAGCTACCAATGCTGATTGTGCCTGGCTAGAAGCACAAGAGGAGGAGGAG
GTGGGTTTTCCAGTCACACCTCAGACAATCAACCTCTGGATTACAAAATTTGTGAAAGATTGACTGGTAT
TCTTAACTATGTTGCTCCTTTTACGCTATGTGGATACGCTGCTTTAATGCCTTTGTATCATGCTATTGCT
TCCCGTATGGCTTTCATTTTCTCCTCCTTGTATAAATCCTGGTTGCTGTCTCTTTATGAGGAGTTGTGGC
CCGTTGTCAGGCAACGTGGCGTGGTGTGCACTGTGTTTGCTGACGCAACCCCCACTGGTTGGGGCATTGC
CACCACCTGTCAGCTCCTTTCCGGGACTTTCGCTTTCCCCCTCCCTATTGCCACGGCGGAACTCATCGCC
GCCTGCCTTGCCCGCTGCTGGACAGGGGCTCGGCTGTTGGGCACTGACAATTCCGTGGTGTTGTCGGGGA
AGCTGACGTCCTTTCCATGGCTGCTCGCCTGTGTTGCCACCTGGATTCTGCGCGGGACGTCCTTCTGCTA
CGTCCCTTCGGCCCTCAATCCAGCGGACCTTCCTTCCCGCGGCCTGCTGCCGGCTCTGCGGCCTCTTCCG
CGTCTTCGCCTTCGCCCTCAGACGAGTCGGATCTCCCTTTGGGCCGCCTCCCCGCCTGGAATTCGAGCTC
GGTACCTTTAAGACCAATGACTTACAAGGCAGCTGTAGATCTTAGCCACTTTTTAAAAGAAAAGGGGGGA
CTGGAAGGGCTAATTCACTCCCAACGAAGACAAGATATCCTTGATCTGTGGATCTACCACACACAAGGCT
ACTTCCCTGATTGGCAGAACTACACACCAGGGCCAGGGATCAGATATCCACTGACCTTTGGATGGTGCTA
CAAGCTAGTACCAGTTGAGCAAGAGAAGGTAGAAGAAGCCAATGAAGGAGAGAACACCCGCTTGTTACAC
CCTGTGAGCCTGCATGGGATGGATGACCCGGAGAGAGAAGTATTAGAGTGGAGGTTTGACAGCCGCCTAG
CATTTCATCACATGGCCCGAGAGCTGCATCCGGACTGTACTGGGTCTCTCTGGTTAGACCAGATCTGAGC
CTGGGAGCTCTCTGGCTAACTAGGGAACCCACTGCTTAAGCCTCAATAAAGCTTGCCTTGAGTGCTTCAA
GTAGTGTGTGCCCGTCTGTTGTGTGACTCTGGTAACTAGAGATCCCTCAGACCCTTTTAGTCAGTGTGGA
AAATCTCTAGCAGGGCCGCTTTAAACCCGCTGATCAGCCTCGACTGTGCCTTCTAGTTGCCAGCCATCTG
TTGTTTGCCCCTCCCCCGTGCCTTCCTTGACCCTGGAAGGTGCCACTCCCACTGTCCTTTCCTAATAAAA
TGAGGAAATTGCATCGCATTGTCTGAGTAGGTGTCATTCTATTCTGGGGGGTGGGGTGGGGCAGGACAGC
AAGGGGGAGGATTGGGAAGACAATAGCAGGCATGCTGGGGATGCGGTGGGCTCTATGGCTTCTGAGGCGG
AAAGAACCAGCTGGGGCTCTAGGGGGTATCCCC
[124 nt withheld, positions 2904-3027]
C
[91 nt withheld, positions 3029-3119]
A
[49 nt withheld, positions 3121-3169]
CCTTTGACGTTGGAGTCCACGTTCTTT
[37 nt withheld, positions 3197-3233]
ACCCTATCTCGGTCTATTCTTTTGATTTATAAGGGATTTTGCCGATTTCGGCCTATTGGTTAAAAAATGA
GCTGATTTAACAAAAATTTAACGCGAATTAATTCTGTGGAATGTGTGTCAGTTAGGGTGTGGAAAGTCCC
CAGGCTCCCCAGCAGGCAGAAGTATGCAAAGCATGCATCTCAATTAGTCAGCAACCAGGTGTGGAAAGTC
CCCAGGCTCCCCAGCAGGCAGAAGTATGCAAAGCATGCATCTCAATTAGTCAGCAACCATAGTCCCGCCC
CTAACTCCGCCCATCCCGCCCCTAACTCCGCCCAGTTCCGCCCATTCTCCGCCCCATGGCTGACTAATTT
TTTTTATTTATGCAGAGGCCGAGGCCGCCTCTGCCTCTGAGCTATTCCAGAAGTAGTGAGGAGGCTTTTT
TGGAGGCCTAGGCTTTTGCAAAAAGCTCCCGGGAGCTTGTATATCCATTTTCGGATCTGATCAGCACGTG
TTGACAATTAATCATCGGCATAGTATATCGGCATAGTATAATACGACAAGGTGAGGAACTAAACCATGGC
CAAGTTGACCAGTGCCGTTCCGGTGCTCACCGCGCGCGACGTCGCCGGAGCGGTCGAGTTCTGGACCGAC
CGGCTCGGGTTCTCCCGGGACTTCGTGGAGGACGACTTCGCCGGTGTGGTCCGGGACGACGTGACCCTGT
TCATCAGCGCGGTCCAGGACCAGGTGGTGCCGGACAACACCCTGGCCTGGGTGTGGGTGCGCGGCCTGGA
CGAGCTGTACGCCGAGTGGTCGGAGGTCGTGTCCACGAACTTCCGGGACGCCTCCGGGCCGGCCATGACC
GAGATCGGCGAGCAGCCGTGGGGGCGGGAGTTCGCCCTGCGCGACCCGGCCGGCAACTGCGTGCACTTCG
TGGCCGAGGAGCAGGACTGACACGTGCTACGAGATTTCGATTCCACCGCCGCCTTCTATGAAAGGTTGGG
CTTCGGAATCGTTTTCCGGGACGCCGGCTGGATGATCCTCCAGCGCGGGGATCTCATGCTGGAGTTCTTC
GCCCACCCCAACTTGTTTATTGCAGCTTATAATGGTTACAAATAAAGCAATAGCATCACAAATTTCACAA
ATAAAGCATTTTTTTCACTGCATTCTAGTTGTGGTTTGTCCAAACTCATCAATGTATCTTATCATGTCTG
TATACCGTCGACCTCTAGCTAGAGCTTGGCGTAATCATGGTCATAGCTGTTTCCTGTGTGAAATTGTTAT
CCGCTCACAATTCCACACAACATACGAGCCGGAAGCATAAAGTGTAAAGCCTGGGGTGCCTAATGAGTGA
GCTAACTCACATTAATTGCGTTGCGCTCACTGCCCGCTTTCCAGTCGGGAAACCTGTCGTGCCAGCTGCA
TTAATGAATCGGCCAACGCGCGGGGAGAGGCGGTTTGCGTATTGGGCGCTCTTCCGCTTCCTCGCTCACT
GACTCGCTGCGCTCGGTCGTTCGGCTGCGGCGAGCGGTATCAGCTCACTCAAAGGCGGTAATACGGTTAT
CCACAGAATCAGGGGATAACGCAGGAAAGAACATGTGAGCAAAAGGCCAGCAAAAGGCCAGGAACCGTAA
AAAGGCCGCGTTGCTGGCGTTTTTCCATAGGCTCCGCCCCCCTGACGAGCATCACAAAAATCGACGCTCA
AGTCAGAGGTGGCGAAACCCGACAGGACTATAAAGATACCAGGCGTTTCCCCCTGGAAGCTCCCTCGTGC
GCTCTCCTGTTCCGACCCTGCCGCTTACCGGATACCTGTCCGCCTTTCTCCCTTCGGGAAGCGTGGCGCT
TTCTCATAGCTCACGCTGTAGGTATCTCAGTTCGGTGTAGGTCGTTCGCTCCAAGCTGGGCTGTGTGCAC
GAACCCCCCGTTCAGCCCGACCGCTGCGCCTTATCCGGTAACTATCGTCTTGAGTCCAACCCGGTAAGAC
ACGACTTATCGCCACTGGCAGCAGCCACTGGTAACAGGATTAGCAGAGCGAGGTATGTAGGCGGTGCTAC
AGAGTTCTTGAAGTGGTGGCCTAACTACGGCTACACTAGAAGAACAGTATTTGGTATCTGCGCTCTGCTG
AAGCCAGTTACCTTCGGAAAAAGAGTTGGTAGCTCTTGATCCGGCAAACAAACCACCGCTGGTAGCGGTG
GTTTTTTTGTTTGCAAGCAGCAGATTACGCGCAGAAAAAAAGGATCTCAAGAAGATCCTTTGATCTTTTC
TACGGGGTCTGACGCTCAGTGGAACGAAAACTCACGTTAAGGGATTTTGGTCATGAGATTATCAAAAAGG
ATCTTCACCTAGATCCTTTTAAATTAAAAATGAAGTTTTAAATCAATCTAAAGTATATATGAGTAAACTT
GGTCTGACAGTTACCAATGCTTAATCAGTGAGGCACCTATCTCAGCGATCTGTCTATTTCGTTCATCCAT
AGTTGCCTGACTCCCCGTCGTGTAGATAACTACGATACGGGAGGGCTTACCATCTGGCCCCAGTGCTGCA
ATGATACCGCGAGACCCACGCTCACCGGCTCCAGATTTATCAGCAATAAACCAGCCAGCCGGAAGGGCCG
AGCGCAGAAGTGGTCCTGCAACTTTATCCGCCTCCATCCAGTCTATTAATTGTTGCCGGGAAGCTAGAGT
AAGTAGTTCGCCAGTTAATAGTTTGCGCAACGTTGTTGCCATTGCTACAGGCATCGTGGTGTCACGCTCG
TCGTTTGGTATGGCTTCATTCAGCTCCGGTTCCCAACGATCAAGGCGAGTTACATGATCCCCCATGTTGT
GCAAAAAAGCGGTTAGCTCCTTCGGTCCTCCGATCGTTGTCAGAAGTAAGTTGGCCGCAGTGTTATCACT
CATGGTTATGGCAGCACTGCATAATTCTCTTACTGTCATGCCATCCGTAAGATGCTTTTCTGTGACTGGT
GAGTACTCAACCAAGTCATTCTGAGAATAGTGTATGCGGCGACCGAGTTGCTCTTGCCCGGCGTCAATAC
GGGATAATACCGCGCCACATAGCAGAACTTTAAAAGTGCTCATCATTGGAAAACGTTCTTCGGGGCGAAA
ACTCTCAAGGATCTTACCGCTGTTGAGATCCAGTTCGATGTAACCCACTCGTGCACCCAACTGATCTTCA
GCATCTTTTACTTTCACCAGCGTTTCTGGGTGAGCAAAAACAGGAAGGCAAAATGCCGCAAAAAAGGGAA
TAAGGGCGACACGGAAATGTTGAATACTCATACTCTTCCTTTTTCAATATTATTGAAGCATTTATCAGGG
TTATTGTCTCATGAGCGGATACATATTTGAATGTATTTAGAAAAATAAACAAATAGGGGTTCCGCGCACA
TTTCCCCGAAAAGTGCCACCTGACGTCGACGGATCGGGAGATCTCCCGATCCCCTATGGTGCACTCTCAG
TACAATCTGCTCTGATGCCGCATAGTTAAGCCAGTATCTGCTCCCTGCTTGTGTGTTGGAGGTCGCTGAG
TAGTGCGCGAGCAAAATTTAAGCTACAACAAGGCAAGGCTTGACCGACAATTGCATGAAGAATCTGCTTA
GGGTTAGGCGTTTTGCGCTGCTTCGCGATGTACGGGCCAGATATACGCGTTGACATTGATTATTGACTAG
TTATTAATAGTAATCAATTACGGGGTCATTAGTTCATAGCCCATATATGGAGTTCCGCGTTACATAACTT
ACGGTAAATGGCCCGCCTGGCTGACCGCCCAACGACCCCCGCCCATTGACGTCAATAATGACGTATGTTC
CCATAGTAACGCCAATAGGGACTTTCCATTGACGTCAATGGGTGGAGTATTTACGGTAAACTGCCCACTT
GGCAGTACATCAAGTGTATCATATGCCAAGTACGCCCCCTATTGACGTCAATGACGGTAAATGGCCCGCC
TGGCATTATGCCCAGTACATGACCTTATGGGACTTTCCTACTTGGCAGTACATCTACGTATTAGTCATCG
CTATTACCATGGTGATGCGGTTTTGGCAGTACATCAATGGGCGTGGATAGCGGTTTGACTCACGGGGATT
TCCAAGTCTCCACCCCATTGACGTCAATGGGAGTTTGTTTTGGCACCAAAATCAACGGGACTTTCCAAAA
TGTCGTAACAACTCCGCCCCATTGACGCAAATGGGCGGTAGGCGTGTACGGTGGGAGGTCTATATAAGCA
GCGCGTTTTGCCTGTACTGGGTCTCTCTGGTTAGACCAGATCTGAGCCTGGGAGCTCTCTGGCTAACTAG
GGAACCCACTGCTTAAGCCTCAATAAAGCTTGCCTTGAGTGCTTCAAGTAGTGTGTGCCCGTCTGTTGTG
TGACTCTGGTAACTAGAGATCCCTCAGACCCTTTTAGTCAGTGTGGAAAATCTCTAGCAGTGGCGCCCGA
ACAGGGACTTGAAAGCGAAAGGGAAACCAGAGGAGCTCTCTCGACGCAGGACTCGGCTTGCTGAAGCGCG
CACGGCAAGAGGCGAGGGGCGGCGACTGGTGAGTACGCCAAAAATTTTGACTAGCGGAGGCTAGAAGGAG
AGAGATGGGTGCGAGAGCGTCAGTATTAAGCGGGGGAGAATTAGATCGCGATGGGAAAAAATTCGGTTAA
GGCCAGGGGGAAAGAAAAAATATAAATTAAAACATATAGTATGGGCAAGCAGGGAGCTAGAACGATTCGC
AGTTAATCCTGGCCTGTTAGAAACATCAGAAGGCTGTAGACAAATACTGGGACAGCTACAACCATCCCTT
CAGACAGGATCAGAAGAACTTAGATCATTATATAATACAGTAGCAACCCTCTATTGTGTGCATCAAAGGA
TAGAGATAAAAGACACCAAGGAAGCTTTAGACAAGATAGAGGAAGAGCAAAACAAAAGTAAGACCACCGC
ACAGCAAGCGGCCGCTGATCTTCAGACCTGGAGGAGGAGATATGAGGGACAATTGGAGAAGTGAATTATA
TAAATATAAAGTAGTAAAAATTGAACCATTAGGAGTAGCACCCACCAAGGCAAAGAGAAGAGTGGTGCAG
AGAGAAAAAAGAGCAGTGGGAATAGGAGCTTTGTTCCTTGGGTTCTTGGGAGCAGCAGGAAGCACTATGG
GCGCAGCGTCAATGACGCTGACGGTACAGGCCAGACAATTATTGTCTGGTATAGTGCAGCAGCAGAACAA
TTTGCTGAGGGCTATTGAGGCGCAACAGCATCTGTTGCAACTCACAGTCTGGGGCATCAAGCAGCTCCAG
GCAAGAATCCTGGCTGTGGAAAGATACCTAAAGGATCAACAGCTCCTGGGGATTTGGGGTTGCTCTGGAA
AACTCATTTGCACCACTGCTGTGCCTTGGAATGCTAGTTGGAGTAATAAATCTCTGGAACAGATTTGGAA
TCACACGACCTGGATGGAGTGGGACAGAGAAATTAACAATTACACAAGCTTAATACACTCCTTAATTGAA
GAATCGCAAAACCAGCAAGAAAAGAATGAACAAGAATTATTGGAATTAGATAAATGGGCAAGTTTGTGGA
ATTGGTTTAACATAACAAATTGGCTGTGGTATATAAAATTATTCATAATGATAGTAGGAGGCTTGGTAGG
TTTAAGAATAGTTTTTGCTGTACTTTCTATAGTGAATAGAGTTAGGCAGGGATATTCACCATTATCGTTT
CAGACCCACCTCCCAACCCCGAGGGGACCCGACAGGCCCGAAGGAATAGAAGAAGAAGGTGGAGAGAGAG
ACAGAGACAGATCCATTCGATTAGTGAACGGATCAACTTTTAAAAGAAAAGGGGGGATTGGGGGGTACAG
TGCAGGGGAAAGAATAGTAGACATAATAGCAACAGACATACAAACTAAAGAATTACAAAAACAAATTACA
AAATTCAAAATTTTATCGATAAGCTTGGGAGTTCCGCGTTACATAACTTACGGTAAATGGCCCGCCTGGC
TGACCGCCCAACGACCCCCGCCCATTGACGTCAATAATGACGTATGTTCCCA
Features (pLannotate 1.2.2; 33 found; start..end, strand, type, name):
    219..422     +  promoter       CMV promoter: human cytomegalovirus (CMV) immediate early promoter
    632..934     +  CDS            PSENEN: PEN2_HUMAN - Also known as PEN2. Experimental evidence at protein level: Swiss-Prot protein existence level 1. Essential subunit of the gamma-secretase complex, an endoprotease complex that catalyzes the intramembrane cleavage of integral membrane proteins such as Notch receptors and APP (amyloid- beta precursor protein) (PubMed:12522139, PubMed:12763021, PubMed:12740439, PubMed:12679784, PubMed:24941111, PubMed:30598546, PubMed:30630874). The gamma-secretase complex plays a role in Notch and Wnt signaling cascades and regulation of downstream processes via its role in processing key regulator
   1021..1250    +  intron         chimeric intron: chimera between introns from adenovirus and immunoglobulin heavy chain genes
   1314..1424    +  CDS            nef (fragment): NEF_HV1Z2 - Experimental evidence at protein level: Swiss-Prot protein existence level 1. Extracellular Nef protein targets CD4(+) T-lymphocytes for apoptosis by interacting with CXCR4 surface receptors. From Human immunodeficiency virus type 1 group M subtype D (isolate Z2/CDC-Z34) (HIV-1).
   1427..2015    +  misc_feature   WPRE: woodchuck hepatitis virus posttranscriptional regulatory element
   2032..2100    +  CDS            nef (fragment): NEF_HV1Z2 - Experimental evidence at protein level: Swiss-Prot protein existence level 1. Extracellular Nef protein targets CD4(+) T-lymphocytes for apoptosis by interacting with CXCR4 surface receptors. From Human immunodeficiency virus type 1 group M subtype D (isolate Z2/CDC-Z34) (HIV-1).
   2102..2414    +  LTR            5' LTR (fragment): 5' long terminal repeat (LTR) from HIV-1
   2422..2602    +  LTR            5' LTR (truncated): truncated 5' long terminal repeat (LTR) from HIV-1
   2634..2858    +  polyA_signal   bGH poly(A) signal: bovine growth hormone polyadenylation signal
   2862..2883    +  promoter       SV40 promoter (fragment): SV40 enhancer and early promoter
   2904..3332    +  rep_origin     f1 ori (sequence partly withheld): f1 bacteriophage origin of replication; arrow indicates direction of (+) strand synthesis
   3346..3675    +  promoter       SV40 promoter: SV40 enhancer and early promoter
   3723..3770    +  promoter       EM7 promoter: synthetic bacterial promoter&nbsp
   3789..4163    +  CDS            BleoR: antibiotic-binding protein; Sh ble from Streptoalloteichus hindustanus; confers resistance to bleomycin, phleomycin, and Zeocin™
   4173..4298    +  CDS            ble (fragment): BLE_KLEPN - Experimental evidence at protein level: Swiss-Prot protein existence level 1. Binding protein with a strong affinity to the bleomycin family of antibiotics. Binds to CL990; an antimitotic-antibiotic compound. From Klebsiella pneumoniae.
   4293..4414    +  polyA_signal   SV40 poly(A) signal: SV40 polyadenylation signal
   4487..4503    -  protein_bind   lac operator: The lac repressor binds to the lac operator to inhibit transcription in E. coli. This inhibition can be relieved by adding lactose or isopropyl-β-D-thiogalactopyranoside (IPTG). lac repressor encoded by lacI
   4511..4541    -  promoter       lac promoter: promoter for the E. coli lac operon
   4556..4577    -  protein_bind   CAP binding site: CAP binding activates transcription in the presence of cAMP. E. coli catabolite activator protein
   4590..4682    -  CDS            lacI (fragment): lac repressor; lacI; The lac repressor binds to the lac operator to inhibit transcription in E. coli. This inhibition can be relieved by adding lactose or isopropyl-β-D-thiogalactopyranoside (IPTG).
   4865..5453    -  rep_origin     ori: high-copy-number ColE1/pMB1/pBR322/pUC origin of replication
   5624..6484    -  CDS            AmpR: β-lactamase; bla; confers resistance to ampicillin, carbenicillin, and related antibiotics
   6485..6589    -  promoter       AmpR promoter: bla
   6648..6700    -  misc_feature   bom (fragment): basis of mobility region from pBR322
   6855..7234    +  enhancer       CMV enhancer: human cytomegalovirus immediate early enhancer
   7235..7434    +  promoter       CMV promoter: human cytomegalovirus (CMV) immediate early promoter
   7452..7632    +  LTR            5' LTR (truncated): truncated 5' long terminal repeat (LTR) from HIV-1
   7679..7804    +  misc_feature   HIV-1 Ψ: packaging signal of human immunodeficiency virus type 1
   7788..8151    +  CDS            HIV-1 gag (fragment): gag protein from human immunodeficiency virus 1; gag
   8297..8530    +  misc_feature   RRE: The Rev response element (RRE) of HIV-1 allows for Rev-dependent mRNA export from the nucleus to the cytoplasm.
   8907..9007    +  CDS            Rev (fragment): human immunodeficiency virus 1 (HIV-1) Rev protein; rev; enhances nuclear export of unspliced and incompletely spliced viral mRNAs
   9011..9127    +  misc_feature   cPPT/CTS: central polypurine tract and central termination sequence of HIV-1
   9150..218     +  enhancer       CMV enhancer (across the origin): human cytomegalovirus immediate early enhancer
