[The description below was written by a language model from this plasmid's Addgene catalogue record and pLannotate feature annotations shown in this document.]
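Description:
pBoBi-hPEN2 20A is a lentiviral transfer plasmid built on the pBoBi backbone for expressing a mutant form of human PEN2 (gene symbol PSENEN), a small membrane protein best known as an essential subunit of the gamma-secretase complex. It is maintained in E. coli through a high-copy ColE1/pUC-type origin with ampicillin selection (AmpR under its own bla promoter). It also carries an f1 phage origin. The full sequenced record is about 9.2 kb.

The viral genome is driven by a chimeric CMV enhancer/promoter fused to a truncated HIV-1 5' LTR, the arrangement that allows Tat-independent genomic RNA production in packaging cells. This is followed by the Ψ packaging signal with a partial gag sequence, the RRE for Rev-dependent nuclear export, and the cPPT/CTS element. An internal CMV enhancer and promoter then drive the 303 bp PEN2 coding sequence, which the catalogue entry describes as carrying an N-terminal HA tag, although the tag is not separately annotated in the feature table. A chimeric intron and a WPRE lie downstream of the coding sequence, ahead of the 3' LTR region and a bGH polyadenylation signal. Outside the LTRs, an SV40/EM7 promoter cassette encodes BleoR (Zeocin resistance). Because it is not part of the packaged genome, it would not serve to select transduced cells.

The "20A" insert has twenty residues between positions 27 and 75 replaced with alanine, yielding a PEN2 variant with impaired affinity for ATP6AP1. According to the record, it was generated for work on how low-dose metformin engages the lysosomal AMPK pathway through PEN2.
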