Addgene plasmid #183639: pBoBi-hPEN2 20A
Purpose: Lentiviral expression of a PEN2 mutant showing impaired affinity with ATP6AP1.
Depositing lab: Sheng-cai Lin. Depositing organization: Xiamen University. Publication: Low-dose metformin targets the lysosomal AMPK pathway through PEN2. Ma T, Tian X, Zhang B, Li M, Wang Y, Yang C, Wu J, Wei X, Qu Q, Yu Y, Long S, Feng JW, Li C, Zhang C, Xie C, Wu Y, Xu Z, Chen J, Yu Y, Huang X, He Y, Yao L, Zhang L, Zhu M, Wang W, Wang ZC, Zhang M, Bao Y, Jia W, Lin SY, Ye Z, Piao HL, Deng X, Zhang CS, Lin SC. Nature. 2022 Mar;603(7899):159-165. doi: 10.1038/s41586-022-04431-8. Epub 2022 Feb 23. PubMed 35197629.
Backbone
  Vector backbone: pBoBi
  Backbone size w/o insert (bp): 8300
  Vector type: Lentiviral
Growth in bacteria
  Bacterial resistance: Ampicillin, 100 μg/mL
  Growth temperature: 37°C
  Growth strain: NEB Stable
  Copy number: High Copy
Gene/Insert
  Gene/Insert name: PEN2
  Species: H. sapiens (human)
  Insert size (bp): 303
  Mutation: residues 27, 28, 30, 31, 34, 38, 42, 43, 57, 58, 60, 63 to 65, 67, 68, 71, 72, 74 and 75 of PEN2 mutated to alanine
  Entrez Gene: PSENEN (a.k.a. ACNINV2, MDS033, MSTP064, PEN-2, PEN2)
  Promoter: CMV
  Tag / fusion protein: HA (N terminal on insert)
  Cloning method: Ligation Independent Cloning
Terms and licenses: Academic/Nonprofit Terms; Industry Terms: Not Available to Industry
How to cite: pBoBi-hPEN2 20A was a gift from Sheng-cai Lin (Addgene plasmid # 183639 ; http://n2t.net/addgene:183639 ; RRID:Addgene_183639)
